Addgene plasmid #84808: LCV2 V-5
Purpose: Cas9 with sgRNA targeting Exon 1 of VEGF-A
Depositing lab: Glenn Yiu. Depositing organization: University of California, Davis. Publication: Genomic Disruption of VEGF-A Expression in Human Retinal Pigment Epithelial Cells Using CRISPR-Cas9 Endonuclease. Yiu G, Tieu E, Nguyen AT, Wong B, Smit-McBride Z. Invest Ophthalmol Vis Sci. 2016 Oct 1;57(13):5490-5497. doi: 10.1167/iovs.16-20296. PubMed 27768202.
Backbone
  Vector backbone: LentiCRISPRv2
  Backbone manufacturer: Feng Zhang lab (Addgene #52961)
  Vector type: Mammalian Expression, Lentiviral, CRISPR
  Selectable markers: Puromycin
Growth in bacteria
  Bacterial resistance: Ampicillin, 100 μg/mL
  Growth temperature: 37°C
  Growth strain: NEB Stable
  Copy number: Unknown
Gene/Insert
  Gene/Insert name: gRNA targeting VEGF-A
  gRNA/shRNA sequence: TCGGAAGCCGGGCTCATGGA
  Species: H. sapiens (human)
  Entrez Gene: VEGFA (a.k.a. L-VEGF, MVCD1, VEGF, VPF)
  Promoter: U6
  Cloning method: Restriction Enzyme; 5′ cloning site BsmBI (unknown if destroyed); 3′ cloning site BsmBI (unknown if destroyed)
  Sequencing primers: 5′ LKO.1 5' (GACTATCATATGCTTACCGT)
Terms and licenses: Academic/Nonprofit Terms; Industry Terms: Not Available to Industry
How to cite: LCV2 V-5 was a gift from Glenn Yiu (Addgene plasmid # 84808 ; http://n2t.net/addgene:84808 ; RRID:Addgene_84808)
