[The description below was written by a language model from this plasmid's Addgene catalogue record and pLannotate feature annotations shown in this document.]
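Description:
LCV2 V-5 is an all-in-one lentiviral CRISPR plasmid built on the LentiCRISPRv2 backbone, carrying a single guide RNA directed against exon 1 of human VEGFA together with Streptococcus pyogenes Cas9. It is propagated in E. coli through a high-copy ColE1/pUC-type origin with ampicillin selection from the β-lactamase gene. An f1 origin and an SV40/EM7-driven bleomycin/Zeocin resistance cassette also sit in the backbone outside the viral region. The full depositor sequence is about 13 kb.

The transfer cassette has a third-generation, self-inactivating layout. A CMV enhancer/promoter replaces U3 upstream of a truncated HIV-1 5' LTR to drive genomic RNA production in packaging cells. This is followed by the Ψ packaging signal with a partial gag fragment, the Rev response element for nuclear export, and the cPPT/CTS, which aids nuclear import. The cassette ends with a ΔU3 3' LTR and a bGH polyadenylation signal.

Between these elements, a human U6 Pol III promoter transcribes the VEGFA-targeting spacer, which was cloned via BsmBI sites and is fused to the Cas9 guide scaffold. An EF-1α core promoter drives Cas9, followed downstream by the puromycin N-acetyltransferase coding region, so transduced mammalian cells can be selected with puromycin. The feature table does not annotate the linker between Cas9 and PuroR. A WPRE enhances transcript expression.

The construct is intended for producing lentivirus or for direct transfection to introduce double-strand breaks in the first exon of VEGFA and disrupt its expression. The associated work applied it in human retinal pigment epithelial cells.
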