Features (pLannotate 1.2.2; 33 found; start..end, strand, type, name):
     31..83      -  misc_feature   bom (fragment): basis of mobility region from pBR322
    238..617     +  enhancer       CMV enhancer: human cytomegalovirus immediate early enhancer
    618..817     +  promoter       CMV promoter: human cytomegalovirus (CMV) immediate early promoter
    835..1015    +  LTR            5' LTR (truncated): truncated 5' long terminal repeat (LTR) from HIV-1
   1062..1187    +  misc_feature   HIV-1 Ψ: packaging signal of human immunodeficiency virus type 1
   1171..1534    +  CDS            HIV-1 gag (fragment): gag protein from human immunodeficiency virus 1; gag
   1680..1913    +  misc_feature   RRE: The Rev response element (RRE) of HIV-1 allows for Rev-dependent mRNA export from the nucleus to the cytoplasm.
   2290..2390    +  CDS            Rev (fragment): human immunodeficiency virus 1 (HIV-1) Rev protein; rev; enhances nuclear export of unspliced and incompletely spliced viral mRNAs
   2440..2557    +  misc_feature   cPPT/CTS: central polypurine tract and central termination sequence of HIV-1
   2608..2848    +  promoter       U6 promoter: RNA polymerase III promoter for human U6 snRNA
   2878..2953    +  misc_RNA       gRNA scaffold: guide RNA scaffold for the Streptococcus pyogenes CRISPR/Cas9 system
   2971..2989    +  CDS            small t antigen (fragment): SV40 (simian virus 40) small t antigen
   3015..3226    +  promoter       EF-1α core promoter: core promoter for human elongation factor EF-1α
   3251..7354    +  CDS            Cas9: Cas9 (Csn1) endonuclease from the Streptococcus pyogenes Type II CRISPR/Cas system generates RNA-guided double strand breaks in DNA
   7492..8089    +  CDS            PuroR (fragment): puromycin N-acetyltransferase; pac from Streptomyces; confers resistance to puromycin
   8105..8693    +  misc_feature   WPRE: woodchuck hepatitis virus posttranscriptional regulatory element
   8744..8763    +  misc_feature   cPPT/CTS (fragment): central polypurine tract and central termination sequence of HIV-1
   8765..8998    +  LTR            3' LTR (ΔU3): self-inactivating 3' long terminal repeat (LTR) from HIV-1
   9030..9254    +  polyA_signal   bGH poly(A) signal: bovine growth hormone polyadenylation signal
   9258..9279    +  promoter       SV40 promoter (fragment): SV40 enhancer and early promoter
   9300..9728    +  rep_origin     f1 ori (sequence partly withheld): f1 bacteriophage origin of replication; arrow indicates direction of (+) strand synthesis
   9742..10071   +  promoter       SV40 promoter: SV40 enhancer and early promoter
  10119..10166   +  promoter       EM7 promoter: synthetic bacterial promoter&nbsp
  10185..10559   +  CDS            BleoR: antibiotic-binding protein; Sh ble from Streptoalloteichus hindustanus; confers resistance to bleomycin, phleomycin, and Zeocin™
  10569..10694   +  CDS            ble (fragment): BLE_KLEPN - Experimental evidence at protein level: Swiss-Prot protein existence level 1. Binding protein with a strong affinity to the bleomycin family of antibiotics. Binds to CL990; an antimitotic-antibiotic compound. From Klebsiella pneumoniae.
  10689..10810   +  polyA_signal   SV40 poly(A) signal: SV40 polyadenylation signal
  10881..10903   -  protein_bind   lac operator (fragment): The lac repressor binds to the lac operator to inhibit transcription in E. coli. This inhibition can be relieved by adding lactose or isopropyl-β-D-thiogalactopyranoside (IPTG). lac repressor encoded by lacI
  10907..10937   -  promoter       lac promoter: promoter for the E. coli lac operon
  10952..10973   -  protein_bind   CAP binding site: CAP binding activates transcription in the presence of cAMP. E. coli catabolite activator protein
  10986..11078   -  CDS            lacI (fragment): lac repressor; lacI; The lac repressor binds to the lac operator to inhibit transcription in E. coli. This inhibition can be relieved by adding lactose or isopropyl-β-D-thiogalactopyranoside (IPTG).
  11261..11849   -  rep_origin     ori: high-copy-number ColE1/pMB1/pBR322/pUC origin of replication
  12020..12880   -  CDS            AmpR: β-lactamase; bla; confers resistance to ampicillin, carbenicillin, and related antibiotics
  12881..12985   -  promoter       AmpR promoter: bla
>Addgene plasmid #84808 | LCV2 V-5 | depositor full sequence | sequence record 162607 | LCV2 V-5 sequence 13013 bps
GTCGACGGATCGGGAGATCTCCCGATCCCCTATGGTGCACTCTCAGTACAATCTGCTCTGATGCCGCATA
GTTAAGCCAGTATCTGCTCCCTGCTTGTGTGTTGGAGGTCGCTGAGTAGTGCGCGAGCAAAATTTAAGCT
ACAACAAGGCAAGGCTTGACCGACAATTGCATGAAGAATCTGCTTAGGGTTAGGCGTTTTGCGCTGCTTC
GCGATGTACGGGCCAGATATACGCGTTGACATTGATTATTGACTAGTTATTAATAGTAATCAATTACGGG
GTCATTAGTTCATAGCCCATATATGGAGTTCCGCGTTACATAACTTACGGTAAATGGCCCGCCTGGCTGA
CCGCCCAACGACCCCCGCCCATTGACGTCAATAATGACGTATGTTCCCATAGTAACGCCAATAGGGACTT
TCCATTGACGTCAATGGGTGGAGTATTTACGGTAAACTGCCCACTTGGCAGTACATCAAGTGTATCATAT
GCCAAGTACGCCCCCTATTGACGTCAATGACGGTAAATGGCCCGCCTGGCATTATGCCCAGTACATGACC
TTATGGGACTTTCCTACTTGGCAGTACATCTACGTATTAGTCATCGCTATTACCATGGTGATGCGGTTTT
GGCAGTACATCAATGGGCGTGGATAGCGGTTTGACTCACGGGGATTTCCAAGTCTCCACCCCATTGACGT
CAATGGGAGTTTGTTTTGGCACCAAAATCAACGGGACTTTCCAAAATGTCGTAACAACTCCGCCCCATTG
ACGCAAATGGGCGGTAGGCGTGTACGGTGGGAGGTCTATATAAGCAGCGCGTTTTGCCTGTACTGGGTCT
CTCTGGTTAGACCAGATCTGAGCCTGGGAGCTCTCTGGCTAACTAGGGAACCCACTGCTTAAGCCTCAAT
AAAGCTTGCCTTGAGTGCTTCAAGTAGTGTGTGCCCGTCTGTTGTGTGACTCTGGTAACTAGAGATCCCT
CAGACCCTTTTAGTCAGTGTGGAAAATCTCTAGCAGTGGCGCCCGAACAGGGACTTGAAAGCGAAAGGGA
AACCAGAGGAGCTCTCTCGACGCAGGACTCGGCTTGCTGAAGCGCGCACGGCAAGAGGCGAGGGGCGGCG
ACTGGTGAGTACGCCAAAAATTTTGACTAGCGGAGGCTAGAAGGAGAGAGATGGGTGCGAGAGCGTCAGT
ATTAAGCGGGGGAGAATTAGATCGCGATGGGAAAAAATTCGGTTAAGGCCAGGGGGAAAGAAAAAATATA
AATTAAAACATATAGTATGGGCAAGCAGGGAGCTAGAACGATTCGCAGTTAATCCTGGCCTGTTAGAAAC
ATCAGAAGGCTGTAGACAAATACTGGGACAGCTACAACCATCCCTTCAGACAGGATCAGAAGAACTTAGA
TCATTATATAATACAGTAGCAACCCTCTATTGTGTGCATCAAAGGATAGAGATAAAAGACACCAAGGAAG
CTTTAGACAAGATAGAGGAAGAGCAAAACAAAAGTAAGACCACCGCACAGCAAGCGGCCGCTGATCTTCA
GACCTGGAGGAGGAGATATGAGGGACAATTGGAGAAGTGAATTATATAAATATAAAGTAGTAAAAATTGA
ACCATTAGGAGTAGCACCCACCAAGGCAAAGAGAAGAGTGGTGCAGAGAGAAAAAAGAGCAGTGGGAATA
GGAGCTTTGTTCCTTGGGTTCTTGGGAGCAGCAGGAAGCACTATGGGCGCAGCGTCAATGACGCTGACGG
TACAGGCCAGACAATTATTGTCTGGTATAGTGCAGCAGCAGAACAATTTGCTGAGGGCTATTGAGGCGCA
ACAGCATCTGTTGCAACTCACAGTCTGGGGCATCAAGCAGCTCCAGGCAAGAATCCTGGCTGTGGAAAGA
TACCTAAAGGATCAACAGCTCCTGGGGATTTGGGGTTGCTCTGGAAAACTCATTTGCACCACTGCTGTGC
CTTGGAATGCTAGTTGGAGTAATAAATCTCTGGAACAGATTTGGAATCACACGACCTGGATGGAGTGGGA
CAGAGAAATTAACAATTACACAAGCTTAATACACTCCTTAATTGAAGAATCGCAAAACCAGCAAGAAAAG
AATGAACAAGAATTATTGGAATTAGATAAATGGGCAAGTTTGTGGAATTGGTTTAACATAACAAATTGGC
TGTGGTATATAAAATTATTCATAATGATAGTAGGAGGCTTGGTAGGTTTAAGAATAGTTTTTGCTGTACT
TTCTATAGTGAATAGAGTTAGGCAGGGATATTCACCATTATCGTTTCAGACCCACCTCCCAACCCCGAGG
GGACCCGACAGGCCCGAAGGAATAGAAGAAGAAGGTGGAGAGAGAGACAGAGACAGATCCATTCGATTAG
TGAACGGATCGGCACTGCGTGCGCCAATTCTGCAGACAAATGGCAGTATTCATCCACAATTTTAAAAGAA
AAGGGGGGATTGGGGGGTACAGTGCAGGGGAAAGAATAGTAGACATAATAGCAACAGACATACAAACTAA
AGAATTACAAAAACAAATTACAAAAATTCAAAATTTTCGGGTTTATTACAGGGACAGCAGAGATCCAGTT
TGGTTAATTAAGGTACCGAGGGCCTATTTCCCATGATTCCTTCATATTTGCATATACGATACAAGGCTGT
TAGAGAGATAATTAGAATTAATTTGACTGTAAACACAAAGATATTAGTACAAAATACGTGACGTAGAAAG
TAATAATTTCTTGGGTAGTTTGCAGTTTTAAAATTATGTTTTAAAATGGACTATCATATGCTTACCGTAA
CTTGAAAGTATTTCGATTTCTTGGCTTTATATATCTTGTGGAAAGGACGAAACACCGTCGGAAGCCGGGC
TCATGGAGTTTTAGAGCTAGAAATAGCAAGTTAAAATAAGGCTAGTCCGTTATCAACTTGAAAAAGTGGC
ACCGAGTCGGTGCTTTTTTGAATTCGCTAGCTAGGTCTTGAAAGGAGTGGGAATTGGCTCCGGTGCCCGT
CAGTGGGCAGAGCGCACATCGCCCACAGTCCCCGAGAAGTTGGGGGGAGGGGTCGGCAATTGATCCGGTG
CCTAGAGAAGGTGGCGCGGGGTAAACTGGGAAAGTGATGTCGTGTACTGGCTCCGCCTTTTTCCCGAGGG
TGGGGGAGAACCGTATATAAGTGCAGTAGTCGCCGTGAACGTTCTTTTTCGCAACGGGTTTGCCGCCAGA
ACACAGGACCGGTTCTAGAGCGCTGCCACCATGGACAAGAAGTACAGCATCGGCCTGGACATCGGCACCA
ACTCTGTGGGCTGGGCCGTGATCACCGACGAGTACAAGGTGCCCAGCAAGAAATTCAAGGTGCTGGGCAA
CACCGACCGGCACAGCATCAAGAAGAACCTGATCGGAGCCCTGCTGTTCGACAGCGGCGAAACAGCCGAG
GCCACCCGGCTGAAGAGAACCGCCAGAAGAAGATACACCAGACGGAAGAACCGGATCTGCTATCTGCAAG
AGATCTTCAGCAACGAGATGGCCAAGGTGGACGACAGCTTCTTCCACAGACTGGAAGAGTCCTTCCTGGT
GGAAGAGGATAAGAAGCACGAGCGGCACCCCATCTTCGGCAACATCGTGGACGAGGTGGCCTACCACGAG
AAGTACCCCACCATCTACCACCTGAGAAAGAAACTGGTGGACAGCACCGACAAGGCCGACCTGCGGCTGA
TCTATCTGGCCCTGGCCCACATGATCAAGTTCCGGGGCCACTTCCTGATCGAGGGCGACCTGAACCCCGA
CAACAGCGACGTGGACAAGCTGTTCATCCAGCTGGTGCAGACCTACAACCAGCTGTTCGAGGAAAACCCC
ATCAACGCCAGCGGCGTGGACGCCAAGGCCATCCTGTCTGCCAGACTGAGCAAGAGCAGACGGCTGGAAA
ATCTGATCGCCCAGCTGCCCGGCGAGAAGAAGAATGGCCTGTTCGGAAACCTGATTGCCCTGAGCCTGGG
CCTGACCCCCAACTTCAAGAGCAACTTCGACCTGGCCGAGGATGCCAAACTGCAGCTGAGCAAGGACACC
TACGACGACGACCTGGACAACCTGCTGGCCCAGATCGGCGACCAGTACGCCGACCTGTTTCTGGCCGCCA
AGAACCTGTCCGACGCCATCCTGCTGAGCGACATCCTGAGAGTGAACACCGAGATCACCAAGGCCCCCCT
GAGCGCCTCTATGATCAAGAGATACGACGAGCACCACCAGGACCTGACCCTGCTGAAAGCTCTCGTGCGG
CAGCAGCTGCCTGAGAAGTACAAAGAGATTTTCTTCGACCAGAGCAAGAACGGCTACGCCGGCTACATTG
ACGGCGGAGCCAGCCAGGAAGAGTTCTACAAGTTCATCAAGCCCATCCTGGAAAAGATGGACGGCACCGA
GGAACTGCTCGTGAAGCTGAACAGAGAGGACCTGCTGCGGAAGCAGCGGACCTTCGACAACGGCAGCATC
CCCCACCAGATCCACCTGGGAGAGCTGCACGCCATTCTGCGGCGGCAGGAAGATTTTTACCCATTCCTGA
AGGACAACCGGGAAAAGATCGAGAAGATCCTGACCTTCCGCATCCCCTACTACGTGGGCCCTCTGGCCAG
GGGAAACAGCAGATTCGCCTGGATGACCAGAAAGAGCGAGGAAACCATCACCCCCTGGAACTTCGAGGAA
GTGGTGGACAAGGGCGCTTCCGCCCAGAGCTTCATCGAGCGGATGACCAACTTCGATAAGAACCTGCCCA
ACGAGAAGGTGCTGCCCAAGCACAGCCTGCTGTACGAGTACTTCACCGTGTATAACGAGCTGACCAAAGT
GAAATACGTGACCGAGGGAATGAGAAAGCCCGCCTTCCTGAGCGGCGAGCAGAAAAAGGCCATCGTGGAC
CTGCTGTTCAAGACCAACCGGAAAGTGACCGTGAAGCAGCTGAAAGAGGACTACTTCAAGAAAATCGAGT
GCTTCGACTCCGTGGAAATCTCCGGCGTGGAAGATCGGTTCAACGCCTCCCTGGGCACATACCACGATCT
GCTGAAAATTATCAAGGACAAGGACTTCCTGGACAATGAGGAAAACGAGGACATTCTGGAAGATATCGTG
CTGACCCTGACACTGTTTGAGGACAGAGAGATGATCGAGGAACGGCTGAAAACCTATGCCCACCTGTTCG
ACGACAAAGTGATGAAGCAGCTGAAGCGGCGGAGATACACCGGCTGGGGCAGGCTGAGCCGGAAGCTGAT
CAACGGCATCCGGGACAAGCAGTCCGGCAAGACAATCCTGGATTTCCTGAAGTCCGACGGCTTCGCCAAC
AGAAACTTCATGCAGCTGATCCACGACGACAGCCTGACCTTTAAAGAGGACATCCAGAAAGCCCAGGTGT
CCGGCCAGGGCGATAGCCTGCACGAGCACATTGCCAATCTGGCCGGCAGCCCCGCCATTAAGAAGGGCAT
CCTGCAGACAGTGAAGGTGGTGGACGAGCTCGTGAAAGTGATGGGCCGGCACAAGCCCGAGAACATCGTG
ATCGAAATGGCCAGAGAGAACCAGACCACCCAGAAGGGACAGAAGAACAGCCGCGAGAGAATGAAGCGGA
TCGAAGAGGGCATCAAAGAGCTGGGCAGCCAGATCCTGAAAGAACACCCCGTGGAAAACACCCAGCTGCA
GAACGAGAAGCTGTACCTGTACTACCTGCAGAATGGGCGGGATATGTACGTGGACCAGGAACTGGACATC
AACCGGCTGTCCGACTACGATGTGGACCATATCGTGCCTCAGAGCTTTCTGAAGGACGACTCCATCGACA
ACAAGGTGCTGACCAGAAGCGACAAGAACCGGGGCAAGAGCGACAACGTGCCCTCCGAAGAGGTCGTGAA
GAAGATGAAGAACTACTGGCGGCAGCTGCTGAACGCCAAGCTGATTACCCAGAGAAAGTTCGACAATCTG
ACCAAGGCCGAGAGAGGCGGCCTGAGCGAACTGGATAAGGCCGGCTTCATCAAGAGACAGCTGGTGGAAA
CCCGGCAGATCACAAAGCACGTGGCACAGATCCTGGACTCCCGGATGAACACTAAGTACGACGAGAATGA
CAAGCTGATCCGGGAAGTGAAAGTGATCACCCTGAAGTCCAAGCTGGTGTCCGATTTCCGGAAGGATTTC
CAGTTTTACAAAGTGCGCGAGATCAACAACTACCACCACGCCCACGACGCCTACCTGAACGCCGTCGTGG
GAACCGCCCTGATCAAAAAGTACCCTAAGCTGGAAAGCGAGTTCGTGTACGGCGACTACAAGGTGTACGA
CGTGCGGAAGATGATCGCCAAGAGCGAGCAGGAAATCGGCAAGGCTACCGCCAAGTACTTCTTCTACAGC
AACATCATGAACTTTTTCAAGACCGAGATTACCCTGGCCAACGGCGAGATCCGGAAGCGGCCTCTGATCG
AGACAAACGGCGAAACCGGGGAGATCGTGTGGGATAAGGGCCGGGATTTTGCCACCGTGCGGAAAGTGCT
GAGCATGCCCCAAGTGAATATCGTGAAAAAGACCGAGGTGCAGACAGGCGGCTTCAGCAAAGAGTCTATC
CTGCCCAAGAGGAACAGCGATAAGCTGATCGCCAGAAAGAAGGACTGGGACCCTAAGAAGTACGGCGGCT
TCGACAGCCCCACCGTGGCCTATTCTGTGCTGGTGGTGGCCAAAGTGGAAAAGGGCAAGTCCAAGAAACT
GAAGAGTGTGAAAGAGCTGCTGGGGATCACCATCATGGAAAGAAGCAGCTTCGAGAAGAATCCCATCGAC
TTTCTGGAAGCCAAGGGCTACAAAGAAGTGAAAAAGGACCTGATCATCAAGCTGCCTAAGTACTCCCTGT
TCGAGCTGGAAAACGGCCGGAAGAGAATGCTGGCCTCTGCCGGCGAACTGCAGAAGGGAAACGAACTGGC
CCTGCCCTCCAAATATGTGAACTTCCTGTACCTGGCCAGCCACTATGAGAAGCTGAAGGGCTCCCCCGAG
GATAATGAGCAGAAACAGCTGTTTGTGGAACAGCACAAGCACTACCTGGACGAGATCATCGAGCAGATCA
GCGAGTTCTCCAAGAGAGTGATCCTGGCCGACGCTAATCTGGACAAAGTGCTGTCCGCCTACAACAAGCA
CCGGGATAAGCCCATCAGAGAGCAGGCCGAGAATATCATCCACCTGTTTACCCTGACCAATCTGGGAGCC
CCTGCCGCCTTCAAGTACTTTGACACCACCATCGACCGGAAGAGGTACACCAGCACCAAAGAGGTGCTGG
ACGCCACCCTGATCCACCAGAGCATCACCGGCCTGTACGAGACACGGATCGACCTGTCTCAGCTGGGAGG
CGACAAGCGACCTGCCGCCACAAAGAAGGCTGGACAGGCTAAGAAGAAGAAAGATTACAAAGACGATGAC
GATAAGGGATCCGGCGCAACAAACTTCTCTCTGCTGAAACAAGCCGGAGATGTCGAAGAGAATCCTGGAC
CGACCGAGTACAAGCCCACGGTGCGCCTCGCCACCCGCGACGACGTCCCCAGGGCCGTACGCACCCTCGC
CGCCGCGTTCGCCGACTACCCCGCCACGCGCCACACCGTCGATCCGGACCGCCACATCGAGCGGGTCACC
GAGCTGCAAGAACTCTTCCTCACGCGCGTCGGGCTCGACATCGGCAAGGTGTGGGTCGCGGACGACGGCG
CCGCGGTGGCGGTCTGGACCACGCCGGAGAGCGTCGAAGCGGGGGCGGTGTTCGCCGAGATCGGCCCGCG
CATGGCCGAGTTGAGCGGTTCCCGGCTGGCCGCGCAGCAACAGATGGAAGGCCTCCTGGCGCCGCACCGG
CCCAAGGAGCCCGCGTGGTTCCTGGCCACCGTCGGAGTCTCGCCCGACCACCAGGGCAAGGGTCTGGGCA
GCGCCGTCGTGCTCCCCGGAGTGGAGGCGGCCGAGCGCGCCGGGGTGCCCGCCTTCCTGGAGACCTCCGC
GCCCCGCAACCTCCCCTTCTACGAGCGGCTCGGCTTCACCGTCACCGCCGACGTCGAGGTGCCCGAAGGA
CCGCGCACCTGGTGCATGACCCGCAAGCCCGGTGCCTGAACGCGTTAAGTCGACAATCAACCTCTGGATT
ACAAAATTTGTGAAAGATTGACTGGTATTCTTAACTATGTTGCTCCTTTTACGCTATGTGGATACGCTGC
TTTAATGCCTTTGTATCATGCTATTGCTTCCCGTATGGCTTTCATTTTCTCCTCCTTGTATAAATCCTGG
TTGCTGTCTCTTTATGAGGAGTTGTGGCCCGTTGTCAGGCAACGTGGCGTGGTGTGCACTGTGTTTGCTG
ACGCAACCCCCACTGGTTGGGGCATTGCCACCACCTGTCAGCTCCTTTCCGGGACTTTCGCTTTCCCCCT
CCCTATTGCCACGGCGGAACTCATCGCCGCCTGCCTTGCCCGCTGCTGGACAGGGGCTCGGCTGTTGGGC
ACTGACAATTCCGTGGTGTTGTCGGGGAAATCATCGTCCTTTCCTTGGCTGCTCGCCTGTGTTGCCACCT
GGATTCTGCGCGGGACGTCCTTCTGCTACGTCCCTTCGGCCCTCAATCCAGCGGACCTTCCTTCCCGCGG
CCTGCTGCCGGCTCTGCGGCCTCTTCCGCGTCTTCGCCTTCGCCCTCAGACGAGTCGGATCTCCCTTTGG
GCCGCCTCCCCGCGTCGACTTTAAGACCAATGACTTACAAGGCAGCTGTAGATCTTAGCCACTTTTTAAA
AGAAAAGGGGGGACTGGAAGGGCTAATTCACTCCCAACGAAGACAAGATCTGCTTTTTGCTTGTACTGGG
TCTCTCTGGTTAGACCAGATCTGAGCCTGGGAGCTCTCTGGCTAACTAGGGAACCCACTGCTTAAGCCTC
AATAAAGCTTGCCTTGAGTGCTTCAAGTAGTGTGTGCCCGTCTGTTGTGTGACTCTGGTAACTAGAGATC
CCTCAGACCCTTTTAGTCAGTGTGGAAAATCTCTAGCAGGGCCCGTTTAAACCCGCTGATCAGCCTCGAC
TGTGCCTTCTAGTTGCCAGCCATCTGTTGTTTGCCCCTCCCCCGTGCCTTCCTTGACCCTGGAAGGTGCC
ACTCCCACTGTCCTTTCCTAATAAAATGAGGAAATTGCATCGCATTGTCTGAGTAGGTGTCATTCTATTC
TGGGGGGTGGGGTGGGGCAGGACAGCAAGGGGGAGGATTGGGAAGACAATAGCAGGCATGCTGGGGATGC
GGTGGGCTCTATGGCTTCTGAGGCGGAAAGAACCAGCTGGGGCTCTAGGGGGTATCCCC
[124 nt withheld, positions 9300-9423]
C
[91 nt withheld, positions 9425-9515]
A
[49 nt withheld, positions 9517-9565]
CCTTTGACGTTGGAGTCCACGTTCTTT
[37 nt withheld, positions 9593-9629]
ACCCTATCTCGGTCTATTCTTTTGATTTATAAGGGATTTTGCCGATTTCGGCCTATTGGTTAAAAAATGA
GCTGATTTAACAAAAATTTAACGCGAATTAATTCTGTGGAATGTGTGTCAGTTAGGGTGTGGAAAGTCCC
CAGGCTCCCCAGCAGGCAGAAGTATGCAAAGCATGCATCTCAATTAGTCAGCAACCAGGTGTGGAAAGTC
CCCAGGCTCCCCAGCAGGCAGAAGTATGCAAAGCATGCATCTCAATTAGTCAGCAACCATAGTCCCGCCC
CTAACTCCGCCCATCCCGCCCCTAACTCCGCCCAGTTCCGCCCATTCTCCGCCCCATGGCTGACTAATTT
TTTTTATTTATGCAGAGGCCGAGGCCGCCTCTGCCTCTGAGCTATTCCAGAAGTAGTGAGGAGGCTTTTT
TGGAGGCCTAGGCTTTTGCAAAAAGCTCCCGGGAGCTTGTATATCCATTTTCGGATCTGATCAGCACGTG
TTGACAATTAATCATCGGCATAGTATATCGGCATAGTATAATACGACAAGGTGAGGAACTAAACCATGGC
CAAGTTGACCAGTGCCGTTCCGGTGCTCACCGCGCGCGACGTCGCCGGAGCGGTCGAGTTCTGGACCGAC
CGGCTCGGGTTCTCCCGGGACTTCGTGGAGGACGACTTCGCCGGTGTGGTCCGGGACGACGTGACCCTGT
TCATCAGCGCGGTCCAGGACCAGGTGGTGCCGGACAACACCCTGGCCTGGGTGTGGGTGCGCGGCCTGGA
CGAGCTGTACGCCGAGTGGTCGGAGGTCGTGTCCACGAACTTCCGGGACGCCTCCGGGCCGGCCATGACC
GAGATCGGCGAGCAGCCGTGGGGGCGGGAGTTCGCCCTGCGCGACCCGGCCGGCAACTGCGTGCACTTCG
TGGCCGAGGAGCAGGACTGACACGTGCTACGAGATTTCGATTCCACCGCCGCCTTCTATGAAAGGTTGGG
CTTCGGAATCGTTTTCCGGGACGCCGGCTGGATGATCCTCCAGCGCGGGGATCTCATGCTGGAGTTCTTC
GCCCACCCCAACTTGTTTATTGCAGCTTATAATGGTTACAAATAAAGCAATAGCATCACAAATTTCACAA
ATAAAGCATTTTTTTCACTGCATTCTAGTTGTGGTTTGTCCAAACTCATCAATGTATCTTATCATGTCTG
TATACCGTCGACCTCTAGCTAGAGCTTGGCGTAATCATGGTCATAGCTGTTTCCTGTGTGAAATTGTTAT
CCGCTCACAATTCCACACAACATACGAGCCGGAAGCATAAAGTGTAAAGCCTGGGGTGCCTAATGAGTGA
GCTAACTCACATTAATTGCGTTGCGCTCACTGCCCGCTTTCCAGTCGGGAAACCTGTCGTGCCAGCTGCA
TTAATGAATCGGCCAACGCGCGGGGAGAGGCGGTTTGCGTATTGGGCGCTCTTCCGCTTCCTCGCTCACT
GACTCGCTGCGCTCGGTCGTTCGGCTGCGGCGAGCGGTATCAGCTCACTCAAAGGCGGTAATACGGTTAT
CCACAGAATCAGGGGATAACGCAGGAAAGAACATGTGAGCAAAAGGCCAGCAAAAGGCCAGGAACCGTAA
AAAGGCCGCGTTGCTGGCGTTTTTCCATAGGCTCCGCCCCCCTGACGAGCATCACAAAAATCGACGCTCA
AGTCAGAGGTGGCGAAACCCGACAGGACTATAAAGATACCAGGCGTTTCCCCCTGGAAGCTCCCTCGTGC
GCTCTCCTGTTCCGACCCTGCCGCTTACCGGATACCTGTCCGCCTTTCTCCCTTCGGGAAGCGTGGCGCT
TTCTCATAGCTCACGCTGTAGGTATCTCAGTTCGGTGTAGGTCGTTCGCTCCAAGCTGGGCTGTGTGCAC
GAACCCCCCGTTCAGCCCGACCGCTGCGCCTTATCCGGTAACTATCGTCTTGAGTCCAACCCGGTAAGAC
ACGACTTATCGCCACTGGCAGCAGCCACTGGTAACAGGATTAGCAGAGCGAGGTATGTAGGCGGTGCTAC
AGAGTTCTTGAAGTGGTGGCCTAACTACGGCTACACTAGAAGAACAGTATTTGGTATCTGCGCTCTGCTG
AAGCCAGTTACCTTCGGAAAAAGAGTTGGTAGCTCTTGATCCGGCAAACAAACCACCGCTGGTAGCGGTG
GTTTTTTTGTTTGCAAGCAGCAGATTACGCGCAGAAAAAAAGGATCTCAAGAAGATCCTTTGATCTTTTC
TACGGGGTCTGACGCTCAGTGGAACGAAAACTCACGTTAAGGGATTTTGGTCATGAGATTATCAAAAAGG
ATCTTCACCTAGATCCTTTTAAATTAAAAATGAAGTTTTAAATCAATCTAAAGTATATATGAGTAAACTT
GGTCTGACAGTTACCAATGCTTAATCAGTGAGGCACCTATCTCAGCGATCTGTCTATTTCGTTCATCCAT
AGTTGCCTGACTCCCCGTCGTGTAGATAACTACGATACGGGAGGGCTTACCATCTGGCCCCAGTGCTGCA
ATGATACCGCGAGACCCACGCTCACCGGCTCCAGATTTATCAGCAATAAACCAGCCAGCCGGAAGGGCCG
AGCGCAGAAGTGGTCCTGCAACTTTATCCGCCTCCATCCAGTCTATTAATTGTTGCCGGGAAGCTAGAGT
AAGTAGTTCGCCAGTTAATAGTTTGCGCAACGTTGTTGCCATTGCTACAGGCATCGTGGTGTCACGCTCG
TCGTTTGGTATGGCTTCATTCAGCTCCGGTTCCCAACGATCAAGGCGAGTTACATGATCCCCCATGTTGT
GCAAAAAAGCGGTTAGCTCCTTCGGTCCTCCGATCGTTGTCAGAAGTAAGTTGGCCGCAGTGTTATCACT
CATGGTTATGGCAGCACTGCATAATTCTCTTACTGTCATGCCATCCGTAAGATGCTTTTCTGTGACTGGT
GAGTACTCAACCAAGTCATTCTGAGAATAGTGTATGCGGCGACCGAGTTGCTCTTGCCCGGCGTCAATAC
GGGATAATACCGCGCCACATAGCAGAACTTTAAAAGTGCTCATCATTGGAAAACGTTCTTCGGGGCGAAA
ACTCTCAAGGATCTTACCGCTGTTGAGATCCAGTTCGATGTAACCCACTCGTGCACCCAACTGATCTTCA
GCATCTTTTACTTTCACCAGCGTTTCTGGGTGAGCAAAAACAGGAAGGCAAAATGCCGCAAAAAAGGGAA
TAAGGGCGACACGGAAATGTTGAATACTCATACTCTTCCTTTTTCAATATTATTGAAGCATTTATCAGGG
TTATTGTCTCATGAGCGGATACATATTTGAATGTATTTAGAAAAATAAACAAATAGGGGTTCCGCGCACA
TTTCCCCGAAAAGTGCCACCTGAC
