>Addgene plasmid #84808 | LCV2 V-5 | addgene partial sequence | sequence record 164196 | hU6-F 5'-GAGGGCCTATTTCCCATGATT-3'
AGATAATTAGAATTAATTTGACTGTAAACACAAAGATATTAGTACAAAATACGTGACGTAGAAAGTAATA
ATTTCTTGGGTAGTTTGCAGTTTTAAAATTATGTTTTAAAATGGACTATCATATGCTTACCGTAACTTGA
AAGTATTTCGATTTCTTGGCTTTATATATCTTGTGGAAAGGACGAAACACCGTCGGAAGCCGGGCTCATG
GAGTTTTAGAGCTAGAAATAGCAAGTTAAAATAAGGCTAGTCCGTTATCAACTTGAAAAAGTGGCACCGA
GTCGGTGCTTTTTTGAATTCGCTAGCTAGGTCTTGAAAGGAGTGGGAATTGGCTCCGGTGCCCGTCAGTG
GGCAGAGCGCACATCGCCCACAGTCCCCGAGAAGTTGGGGGGAGGGGTCGGCAATTGATCCGGTGCCTAG
AGAAGGTGGCGCGGGGTAAACTGGGAAAGTGATGTCGTGTACTGGCTCCGCCTTTTTCCCGAGGGTGGGG
GAGAACCGTATATAAGTGCAGTAGTCGCCGTGAACGTTCTTTTTCGCAACGGGTTTGCCGCCAGAACACA
GGACCGGTTCTAGAGCGCTGCCACCATGGACAAGAAGTACAGCATCGGCCTGGACATCGGCACCAACTCT
GTGGGCTGGGCCGTGATCACCGACGAGTACAAGGTGCCCAGCAAGAAATTCAAGGTGCTGGGCAA
