>Addgene plasmid #84808 | LCV2 V-5 | addgene partial sequence | sequence record 164197 | StrepPyoCas9-5UTR-F 5'-CGGTGCCACTTTTTCAAGTTG-3'
CTTGCTATTTCTAGCTCTAAAACTCCATGAGCCCGGCTTCCGACGGTGTTTCGTCCTTTCCACAAGATAT
ATAAAGCCAAGAAATCGAAATACTTTCAAGTTACGGTAAGCATATGATAGTCCATTTTAAAACATAATTT
TAAAACTGCAAACTACCCAAGAAATTATTACTTTCTACGTCACGTATTTTGTACTAATATCTTTGTGTTT
ACAGTCAAATTAATTCTAATTATCTCTCTAACAGCCTTGTATCGTATATGCAAATATGAAGGAATCATGG
GAAATAGGCCCTCGGTACCTTAATTAACCAAACTGGATCTCTGCTGTCCCTGTAATAAACCCGAAAATTT
TGAATTTTTGTAATTTGTTTTTGTAATTCTTTAGTTTGTATGTCTGTTGCTATTATGTCTACTATTCTTT
CCCCTGCACTGTACCCCCCAATCCCCCCTTTTCTTTTAAAATTGTGGATGAATACTGCCATTTGTCTGCA
GAATTGGCGCACGCAGTGCCGATCCGTTCACTAATCGAATGGATCTGTCTCTGTCTCTCTCTCCACCTTC
TTCTTCTATTCCTTCGGGCCTGTCGGGTCCCCTCGGGGTTGGGAGGTGGGTCTGAAACGATAATGGTGAA
TATCCCTGCCTAACTCTATTCACTATAGAAAGTACAGCAAAAACTATTCTTAAACCTACCAAGCCTCCTA
CTATCATTATGAATAATTTTATATACCACAGCCAATTTGTTATGTTAAACCAATTCCACAAACTTGCCCA
TTTATCTAATTCCAATAATTCTTGTTCATTCTTTTCTTGCTGGTTTTGCGATTCTTCAATTAAGGAGTGT
ATTAAGCTTGTGTAATTGTTA
